>Addgene plasmid #169573 | pTS2370-Tier1-PhCMV-TetR_F-type | addgene full sequence | sequence record 365224 | Addgene NGS Result
GTTCCGCGCACATTTCCCCGAAAAGTGCCACCTGACGTCGACGGATCGGGAGATCTCCACGCGTGGTACC
CTCGAGTTGACATTGATTATTGAGTAGTTATTAATAGTAATCAATTACGGGGTCATTAGTTCATAGCCCA
TATATGGAGTTCCGCGTTACATAACTTACGGTAAATGGCCCGCCTGGCTGACCGCCCAACGACCCCCGCC
CATTGACGTCAATAATGACGTATGTTCCCATAGTAACGCCAATAGGGACTTTCCATTGACGTCAATGGGT
GGAGTATTTACGGTAAACTGCCCACTTGGCAGTACATCAAGTGTATCATATGCCAAGTACGCCCCCTATT
GACGTCAATGACGGTAAATGGCCCGCCTGGCATTATGCCCAGTACATGACCTTATGGGACTTTCCTACTT
GGCAGTACATCTACGTATTAGTCATCGCTATTACCATGGTGATGCGGTTTTGGCAGTACATCAATGGGCG
TGGATAGCGGTTTGACTCACGGGGATTTCCAAGTCTCCACCCCATTGACGTCAATGGGAGTTTGTTTTGG
CACCAAAATCAACGGGACTTTCCAAAATGTCGTAACAACTCCGCCCCATTGACGCAAATGGGCGGTAGGC
GTGTACGGTGGGAGGTCTATATAAGCAGAGCTCTCTGGCTAACTAGAGAACCCACTGCTTACTGGCTTAT
CGAAATTAATACGACTCACTATAGGGAGACCCAAGCTGTTCGAAGCGGAATTCACCATGACTAGTGGTGG
TTCTGGTTCCAGATTAGATAAAAGTAAAGTGATTAACAGCGCATTAGAGCTGCTTAATGAGGTCGGAATC
GAAGGTTTAACAACCCGTAAACTCGCCCAGAAGCTAGGTGTAGAGCAGCCTACATTGTATTGGCATGTAA
AAAATAAGCGGGCTTTGCTCGACGCCTTAGCCATTGAGATGTTAGATAGGCACCATACTCACTTTTGCCC
TTTAGAAGGGGAAAGCTGGCAAGATTTTTTACGTAATAACGCTAAAAGTTTTAGATGTGCTTTACTAAGT
CATCGCGATGGAGCAAAAGTACATTTAGGTACACGGCCTACAGAAAAACAGTATGAAACTCTCGAAAATC
AATTAGCCTTTTTATGCCAACAAGGTTTTTCACTAGAGAATGCATTATATGCACTCAGCGCTGTGGGGCA
TTTTACTTTAGGTTGCGTATTGGAAGATCAAGAGCATCAAGTCGCTAAAGAAGAAAGGGAAACACCTACT
ACTGATAGTATGCCGCCATTATTACGACAAGCTATCGAATTATTTGATCACCAAGGTGCAGAGCCAGCCT
TCTTATTCGGCCTTGAATTGATCATATGCGGATTAGAAAAACAACTTAAATGTGAAAGTGGGTCCGCTAG
TGCACCGGCCGACGCCCTTGACGATTTTGACTTAGACATGCTCCCAGCCGATGCCCTTGACGACTTTGAC
CTTGATATGCTGCCTGCTGACGCTCTTGACGATTTTGACCTTGACATGCTCCCCGGGGCTAGCGGATCCA
CCGGTGTCTAGAAAGCTTTGAGGCCGGCCTGCAGGGATCAGCCTCGACTGTGCCTTCTAGTTGCCAGCCA
TCTGTTGTTTGCCCCTCCCCCGTGCCTTCCTTGACCCTGGAAGGTGCCACTCCCACTGTCCTTTCCTAAT
AAAATGAGGAAATTGCATCGCATTGTCTGAGTAGGTGTCATTCTATTCTGGGGGGTGGGGTGGGGCAGGA
CAGCAAGGGGGAGGATTGGGAAGACAATAGCAGGCATGCTGGGGATGCGGTGGGCTCTATGGCTTCTGAG
GCGGAAAGAACCAGCTGGGGCTCTAGGGGGTATCCCC
[124 nt withheld, positions 1858-1981]
C
[91 nt withheld, positions 1983-2073]
A
[49 nt withheld, positions 2075-2123]
CCTTTGACGTTGGAGTCCACGTTCTTT
[37 nt withheld, positions 2151-2187]
ACCCTATCTCGGTCTATTCTTTTGATTTATAAGGGATTTTGCCGATTTCGGCCTATTGGTTAAAAAATGA
GCTGATTTAACAAAAATTTAACGCGAATTAATTCTGTGGAATGTGTGTCAGTTAGGGTGTGGAAAGTCCC
CAGGCTCCCCAGCAGGCAGAAGTATGCAAAGCATGCATCTCAATTAGTCAGCAACCAGGTGTGGAAAGTC
CCCAGGCTCCCCAGCAGGCAGAAGTATGCAAAGCATGCATCTCAATTAGTCAGCAACCATAGTCCCGCCC
CTAACTCCGCCCATCCCGCCCCTAACTCCGCCCAGTTCCGCCCATTCTCCGCCCCATGGCTGACTAATTT
TTTTTATTTATGCAGAGGCCGAGGCCGCCTCTGCCTCTGAGCTATTCCAGAAGTAGTGAGGAGGCTTTTT
TGGAGGCCTAGGCTTTTGCAAAAAGCTCCCGGGAGCTTGTATATCCATTTTCGGATCTGATCAAGAGACA
GGATGAGGATCGTTTCGCATGATTGAACAAGATGGATTGCACGCAGGTTCTCCGGCCGCTTGGGTGGAGA
GGCTATTCGGCTATGACTGGGCACAACAGACAATCGGCTGCTCTGATGCCGCCGTGTTCCGGCTGTCAGC
GCAGGGGCGCCCGGTTCTTTTTGTCAAGACCGACCTGTCCGGTGCCCTGAATGAACTGCAGGACGAGGCA
GCGCGGCTATCGTGGCTGGCCACGACGGGCGTTCCTTGCGCAGCTGTGCTCGACGTTGTCACTGAAGCGG
GAAGGGACTGGCTGCTATTGGGCGAAGTGCCGGGGCAGGATCTCCTGTCATCTCACCTTGCTCCTGCCGA
GAAAGTATCCATCATGGCTGATGCAATGCGGCGGCTGCATACGCTTGATCCGGCTACCTGCCCATTCGAC
CACCAAGCGAAACATCGCATCGAGCGAGCACGTACTCGGATGGAAGCCGGTCTTGTCGATCAGGATGATC
TGGACGAAGAGCATCAGGGGCTCGCGCCAGCCGAACTGTTCGCCAGGCTCAAGGCGCGCATGCCCGACGG
CGAGGATCTCGTCGTGACCCATGGCGATGCCTGCTTGCCGAATATCATGGTGGAAAATGGCCGCTTTTCT
GGATTCATCGACTGTGGCCGGCTGGGTGTGGCGGACCGCTATCAGGACATAGCGTTGGCTACCCGTGATA
TTGCTGAAGAGCTTGGCGGCGAATGGGCTGACCGCTTCCTCGTGCTTTACGGTATCGCCGCTCCCGATTC
GCAGCGCATCGCCTTCTATCGCCTTCTTGACGAGTTCTTCTGAGCGGGACTCTGGGGTTCGAAATGACCG
ACCAAGCGACGCCCAACCTGCCATCACGAGATTTCGATTCCACCGCCGCCTTCTATGAAAGGTTGGGCTT
CGGAATCGTTTTCCGGGACGCCGGCTGGATGATCCTCCAGCGCGGGGATCTCATGCTGGAGTTCTTCGCC
CACCCCAACTTGTTTATTGCAGCTTATAATGGTTACAAATAAAGCAATAGCATCACAAATTTCACAAATA
AAGCATTTTTTTCACTGCATTCTAGTTGTGGTTTGTCCAAACTCATCAATGTATCTTATCATGTCTGTAT
ACCGTCGACCTCTAGCTAGAGCTTGGCGTAATCATGGTCATAGCTGTTTCCTGTGTGAAATTGTTATCCG
CTCACAATTCCACACAACATACGAGCCGGAAGCATAAAGTGTAAAGCCTGGGGTGCCTAATGAGTGAGCT
AACTCACATTAATTGCGTTGCGCTCACTGCCCGCTTTCCAGTCGGGAAACCTGTCGTGCCAGCTGCATTA
ATGAATCGGCCAACGCGCGGGGAGAGGCGGTTTGCGTATTGGGCGCTCTTCCGCTTCCTCGCTCACTGAC
TCGCTGCGCTCGGTCGTTCGGCTGCGGCGAGCGGTATCAGCTCACTCAAAGGCGGTAATACGGTTATCCA
CAGAATCAGGGGATAACGCAGGAAAGAACATGTGAGCAAAAGGCCAGCAAAAGGCCAGGAACCGTAAAAA
GGCCGCGTTGCTGGCGTTTTTCCATAGGCTCCGCCCCCCTGACGAGCATCACAAAAATCGACGCTCAAGT
CAGAGGTGGCGAAACCCGACAGGACTATAAAGATACCAGGCGTTTCCCCCTGGAAGCTCCCTCGTGCGCT
CTCCTGTTCCGACCCTGCCGCTTACCGGATACCTGTCCGCCTTTCTCCCTTCGGGAAGCGTGGCGCTTTC
TCATAGCTCACGCTGTAGGTATCTCAGTTCGGTGTAGGTCGTTCGCTCCAAGCTGGGCTGTGTGCACGAA
CCCCCCGTTCAGCCCGACCGCTGCGCCTTATCCGGTAACTATCGTCTTGAGTCCAACCCGGTAAGACACG
ACTTATCGCCACTGGCAGCAGCCACTGGTAACAGGATTAGCAGAGCGAGGTATGTAGGCGGTGCTACAGA
GTTCTTGAAGTGGTGGCCTAACTACGGCTACACTAGAAGAACAGTATTTGGTATCTGCGCTCTGCTGAAG
CCAGTTACCTTCGGAAAAAGAGTTGGTAGCTCTTGATCCGGCAAACAAACCACCGCTGGTAGCGGTGGTT
TTTTTGTTTGCAAGCAGCAGATTACGCGCAGAAAAAAAGGATCTCAAGAAGATCCTTTGATCTTTTCTAC
GGGGTCTGACGCTCAGTGGAACGAAAACTCACGTTAAGGGATTTTGGTCATGAGATTATCAAAAAGGATC
TTCACCTAGATCCTTTTAAATTAAAAATGAAGTTTTAAATCAATCTAAAGTATATATGAGTAAACTTGGT
CTGACAGTTACCAATGCTTAATCAGTGAGGCACCTATCTCAGCGATCTGTCTATTTCGTTCATCCATAGT
TGCCTGACTCCCCGTCGTGTAGATAACTACGATACGGGAGGGCTTACCATCTGGCCCCAGTGCTGCAATG
ATACCGCGAGACCCACGCTCACCGGCTCCAGATTTATCAGCAATAAACCAGCCAGCCGGAAGGGCCGAGC
GCAGAAGTGGTCCTGCAACTTTATCCGCCTCCATCCAGTCTATTAATTGTTGCCGGGAAGCTAGAGTAAG
TAGTTCGCCAGTTAATAGTTTGCGCAACGTTGTTGCCATTGCTACAGGCATCGTGGTGTCACGCTCGTCG
TTTGGTATGGCTTCATTCAGCTCCGGTTCCCAACGATCAAGGCGAGTTACATGATCCCCCATGTTGTGCA
AAAAAGCGGTTAGCTCCTTCGGTCCTCCGATCGTTGTCAGAAGTAAGTTGGCCGCAGTGTTATCACTCAT
GGTTATGGCAGCACTGCATAATTCTCTTACTGTCATGCCATCCGTAAGATGCTTTTCTGTGACTGGTGAG
TACTCAACCAAGTCATTCTGAGAATAGTGTATGCGGCGACCGAGTTGCTCTTGCCCGGCGTCAATACGGG
ATAATACCGCGCCACATAGCAGAACTTTAAAAGTGCTCATCATTGGAAAACGTTCTTCGGGGCGAAAACT
CTCAAGGATCTTACCGCTGTTGAGATCCAGTTCGATGTAACCCACTCGTGCACCCAACTGATCTTCAGCA
TCTTTTACTTTCACCAGCGTTTCTGGGTGAGCAAAAACAGGAAGGCAAAATGCCGCAAAAAAGGGAATAA
GGGCGACACGGAAATGTTGAATACTCATACTCTTCCTTTTTCAATATTATTGAAGCATTTATCAGGGTTA
TTGTCTCATGAGCGGATACATATTTGAATGTATTTAGAAAAATAAACAAATAGGG
Features (pLannotate 1.2.2; 20 found; start..end, strand, type, name):
    155..458     +  enhancer       CMV enhancer: human cytomegalovirus immediate early enhancer
    459..662     +  promoter       CMV promoter: human cytomegalovirus (CMV) immediate early promoter
    658..691     +  LTR            5' LTR (truncated) (fragment): truncated 5' long terminal repeat (LTR) from HIV-1
    707..725     +  promoter       T7 promoter: promoter for bacteriophage T7 RNA polymerase
    781..1394    +  CDS            TetR (fragment): tetracycline repressor TetR; tetR from transposon Tn10; TetR binds to the tetracycline operator tetO to inhibit transcription. This inhibition can be relieved by adding tetracycline or doxycycline.
   1411..1521    +  CDS            VP48: 3 tandem repeats of the minimal activation domain of herpes simplex virus VP16 (Cheng et al., 2013)
   1588..1812    +  polyA_signal   bGH poly(A) signal: bovine growth hormone polyadenylation signal
   1816..1837    +  promoter       SV40 promoter (fragment): SV40 enhancer and early promoter
   1858..2286    +  rep_origin     f1 ori (sequence partly withheld): f1 bacteriophage origin of replication; arrow indicates direction of (+) strand synthesis
   2300..2629    +  promoter       SV40 promoter: SV40 enhancer and early promoter
   2696..3487    +  CDS            neo: KKA2_KLEPN - Also known as kan, nptII. Experimental evidence at protein level: Swiss-Prot protein existence level 1. Resistance to kanamycin, neomycin, paromomycin, ribostamycin, butirosin and gentamicin B. From Klebsiella pneumoniae.
   3511..3669    +  CDS            ble (fragment): BLE_KLEPN - Experimental evidence at protein level: Swiss-Prot protein existence level 1. Binding protein with a strong affinity to the bleomycin family of antibiotics. Binds to CL990; an antimitotic-antibiotic compound. From Klebsiella pneumoniae.
   3664..3785    +  polyA_signal   SV40 poly(A) signal: SV40 polyadenylation signal
   3858..3874    -  protein_bind   lac operator: The lac repressor binds to the lac operator to inhibit transcription in E. coli. This inhibition can be relieved by adding lactose or isopropyl-β-D-thiogalactopyranoside (IPTG). lac repressor encoded by lacI
   3882..3912    -  promoter       lac promoter: promoter for the E. coli lac operon
   3927..3948    -  protein_bind   CAP binding site: CAP binding activates transcription in the presence of cAMP. E. coli catabolite activator protein
   3961..4053    -  CDS            lacI (fragment): lac repressor; lacI; The lac repressor binds to the lac operator to inhibit transcription in E. coli. This inhibition can be relieved by adding lactose or isopropyl-β-D-thiogalactopyranoside (IPTG).
   4236..4824    -  rep_origin     ori: high-copy-number ColE1/pMB1/pBR322/pUC origin of replication
   4995..5855    -  CDS            AmpR: β-lactamase; bla; confers resistance to ampicillin, carbenicillin, and related antibiotics
   5856..8       -  promoter       AmpR promoter (across the origin): bla
