[The description below was written by a language model from this plasmid's Addgene catalogue record and pLannotate feature annotations shown in this document.]
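Description:
pTS2370-Tier1-PhCMV-TetR_F-type is a mammalian expression plasmid of about 6 kb built on pMM1, a pcDNA3.1-derived backbone, and classed as a "Tier-1" vector in a modular plasmid architecture for mammalian synthetic biology. It is maintained in E. coli at high copy through a ColE1/pUC-type origin with ampicillin selection from the bla gene and its promoter. An f1 origin is also present. For selection in mammalian cells, an SV40 enhancer/early promoter drives the neomycin phosphotransferase gene, terminated by an SV40 polyadenylation signal, giving G418 resistance. The short annotated fragments of ble, lacI, the lac promoter/operator region, an HIV-1 LTR and a second SV40 promoter piece appear to be backbone remnants or partial sequence matches rather than functional parts.

The payload is a single transcription unit, PhCMV-TetR-F-type-pA. The human cytomegalovirus immediate-early enhancer and promoter (followed by a T7 promoter) drive a synthetic tetracycline-controlled transactivator. This consists of the Tn10 tetracycline repressor TetR fused at its C-terminus to a compact "F-type" activation domain, annotated as three tandem repeats of the minimal activation domain of herpes simplex virus VP16. The transcript ends at the bovine growth hormone polyadenylation signal. TetR binds tetO operator sequences, and tetracycline or doxycycline relieves that binding. The fusion should therefore activate tetO-containing target promoters in the absence of the antibiotic and be switched off when it is added (a tTA, Tet-Off arrangement). The plasmid provides the constitutive regulator component for tetracycline-responsive gene circuits. A tetO-driven response construct must be supplied separately, as none is present here.
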