Addgene plasmid #169573: pTS2370-Tier1-PhCMV-TetR_F-type
Purpose: Tier-1 vector encoding PhCMV-driven tetracycline-dependent F-type-based transactiavtor (PhCMV-TetR-F-type-pA).
Depositing lab: Martin Fussenegger. Depositing organization: ETH Zurich (Swiss Federal Institute of Technology). Publication: A versatile plasmid architecture for mammalian synthetic biology (VAMSyB). Haellman V, Strittmatter T, Bertschi A, Stucheli P, Fussenegger M. Metab Eng. 2021 Jul;66:41-50. doi: 10.1016/j.ymben.2021.04.003. Epub 2021 Apr 18. PubMed 33857582.
Backbone
  Vector backbone: pMM1 (pcDNA3.1-based)
  Backbone size w/o insert (bp): 4435
  Vector type: Mammalian Expression
  Selectable markers: Neomycin (select with G418)
Growth in bacteria
  Bacterial resistance: Ampicillin, 100 μg/mL
  Growth temperature: 37°C
  Growth strain: DH5alpha
  Copy number: High Copy
Gene/Insert
  Gene/Insert name: tetracycline-controlled transactivator (alt name: PCMV-tTA)
  Species: Synthetic
  Promoter: PhCMV
  Cloning method: Restriction Enzyme; 5′ cloning site Unknown (unknown if destroyed)
  Sequencing primers: 5′ AmpStart; 3′ BGH-rev
Terms and licenses: Academic/Nonprofit Terms; Industry Terms: Not Available to Industry
How to cite: pTS2370-Tier1-PhCMV-TetR_F-type was a gift from Martin Fussenegger (Addgene plasmid # 169573 ; http://n2t.net/addgene:169573 ; RRID:Addgene_169573)
